Addgene plasmid #243854: p15Ao1_Red
Purpose: GoldenBraid2.0 expression vector.
Depositing lab: Christophe Herman. Depositing organization: Baylor College of Medicine. Publication: GoldenBraid2.0 E. coli: a comprehensive and characterized toolkit for enterics. Cooke MB, Welch KT, Ramirez LD, Wen AX, Marciano DC, Herman C. Synth Biol (Oxf). 2025 Aug 14;10(1):ysaf015. doi: 10.1093/synbio/ysaf015. eCollection 2025. PubMed 40927394.
Backbone
  Vector backbone: p15A
  Vector type: Bacterial Expression
Growth in bacteria
  Bacterial resistance: Ampicillin, 100 μg/mL
  Growth temperature: 37°C
  Growth strain: DH5alpha
  Copy number: Low Copy
Gene/Insert
  Gene/Insert name: mScarlet-I
  Species: Synthetic
  Insert size (bp): 847
  Cloning method: Golden Gate
Terms and licenses: Academic/Nonprofit Terms; Industry Terms: Not Available to Industry
How to cite: p15Ao1_Red was a gift from Christophe Herman (Addgene plasmid # 243854 ; http://n2t.net/addgene:243854 ; RRID:Addgene_243854)
