[The description below was written by a language model from this plasmid's Addgene catalogue record and pLannotate feature annotations shown in this document.]
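Description:
p15Ao1_Red is a small (about 3.1 kb) bacterial expression plasmid from a GoldenBraid2.0 toolkit adapted for E. coli and related enteric bacteria. It is built on a p15A backbone. The p15A origin gives low-to-medium copy number and is compatible with ColE1-type plasmids, so the vector can be kept alongside a second plasmid in the same cell. Selection is by ampicillin, through a β-lactamase (AmpR) gene driven by its native bla promoter.

The recorded insert is a compact, self-contained mScarlet-I cassette. The synthetic constitutive EM7 bacterial promoter drives the coding sequence for this rapidly maturing, monomeric red fluorescent protein, and the rrnB T1 terminator follows it. The catalogue lists the insert as synthetic, 847 bp, and assembled by Golden Gate cloning, which fits the span of the promoter–CDS–terminator unit in the feature table. In GoldenBraid-style destination vectors, a visible reporter cassette like this often serves as a drop-out marker that is replaced by the assembled parts. The record does not state this role, does not annotate the Type IIS restriction sites, and gives the purpose only as an expression vector.

The remaining annotations are short matches: fragments of an RSF origin, lacZα and the M13 origin, plus a 25-bp attB1-like site. These are most likely backbone remnants or chance similarities rather than functional elements. On the recorded evidence, the plasmid serves as a p15A-based, ampicillin-selectable member of the toolkit that gives constitutive red fluorescence in E. coli.
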