Features (pLannotate 1.2.2; 10 found; start..end, strand, type, name):
     22..69      +  promoter       EM7 promoter: synthetic bacterial promoter&nbsp
     98..793     +  CDS            mScarlet-I: mScarlet-I is a basic (constitutively fluorescent) red fluorescent protein published in 2016, derived from synthetic construct. It is reported to be a rapidly-maturing monomer with moderate acid sensitivity.
    809..880     +  terminator     rrnB T1 terminator: transcription terminator T1 from the E. coli rrnB gene
    913..939     -  rep_origin     RSF ori (fragment): Plasmids containing the RSF 1030 origin of replication can be propagated in E. coli cells that contain additional plasmids with compatible origins.
   1191..1736    -  rep_origin     p15A ori: Plasmids containing the medium-copy-number p15A origin of replication can be propagated in E. coli cells that contain a second plasmid with the ColE1 origin.
   1828..1852    -  protein_bind   attB1: mutant version of attB; recombination site for the Gateway® BP reaction BP Clonase™
   1952..2812    -  CDS            AmpR: β-lactamase; bla; confers resistance to ampicillin, carbenicillin, and related antibiotics
   2813..2917    -  promoter       AmpR promoter: bla
   3004..3047    -  CDS            lacZα (fragment): LacZα fragment of β-galactosidase; lacZ fragment
   3100..3139    +  rep_origin     M13 ori (fragment): M13 bacteriophage origin of replication; arrow indicates direction of (+) strand synthesis
>Addgene plasmid #243854 | p15Ao1_Red | addgene full sequence | sequence record 488064 | Addgene NGS Result
GGTCTCAGGAGAGAGACGCCTGTTGACAATTAATCATCGGCATAGTATATCGGCATAGTATAATACGACC
AAAGAAACAAAATGAGGAGGTACTGAAATGGTGAGCAAAGGCGAAGCGGTGATTAAAGAATTTATGCGCT
TTAAAGTGCATATGGAAGGCAGCATGAACGGCCATGAATTTGAAATTGAAGGCGAAGGCGAAGGCCGCCC
GTATGAAGGCACCCAGACCGCGAAACTGAAAGTGACCAAAGGCGGCCCGCTGCCGTTTAGCTGGGATATT
CTGAGCCCGCAGTTTATGTATGGCAGCCGCGCGTTTATTAAACATCCGGCGGATATTCCGGATTATTATA
AACAGAGCTTTCCGGAAGGCTTTAAATGGGAACGCGTGATGAACTTTGAAGATGGCGGCGCGGTGACCGT
GACCCAGGATACCAGCCTGGAAGATGGCACCCTGATTTATAAAGTGAAACTGCGCGGCACCAACTTTCCG
CCGGATGGCCCGGTGATGCAGAAAAAAACCATGGGCTGGGAAGCGAGCACCGAACGCCTGTATCCGGAAG
ATGGCGTGCTGAAAGGCGATATTAAAATGGCGCTGCGCCTGAAAGATGGCGGCCGCTATCTGGCGGATTT
TAAAACCACCTATAAAGCGAAAAAACCGGTGCAGATGCCGGGCGCGTATAACGTGGATCGCAAACTGGAT
ATTACCAGCCATAACGAAGATTATACCGTGGTGGAACAGTATGAACGCAGCGAAGGCCGCCATAGCACCG
GCGGCATGGATGAACTGTATAAATAAGCTTCCAGGCATCAAATAAAACGAAAGGCTCAGTCGAAAGACTG
GGCCTTTCGTTTTATCTGTTGTTTGTCGGTGAACGCTCTCCGTCTCTCGCTGTCATGAGACCGGATCTTG
ACACGGTTATCCACAGAATCAGGGGATAAGGCTAGGTGGAGGCTCAGTGATGATAAGTCTGCGATGGTGG
ATGCATGTGTCATGGTCATAGCTGTTTCCTGTGTGAAATTGTTATCCGCTCAGAGGGCACAATCCTATTC
CGCGCTATCCGACAATCTCCAAGACATTAGGTGGAGTTCAGTTCGGCGAGCGGAAATGGCTTACGAACGG
GGCGGAGATTTCCTGGAAGATGCCAGGAAGATACTTAACAGGGAAGTGAGAGGGCCGCGGCAAAGCCGTT
TTTCCATAGGCTCCGCCCCCCTGACAAGCATCACGAAATCTGACGCTCAAATCAGTGGTGGCGAAACCCG
ACAGGACTATAAAGATACCAGGCGTTTCCCCCTGGCGGCTCCCTCGTGCGCTCTCCTGTTCCTGCCTTTC
GGTTTACCGGTGTCATTCCGCTGTTATGGCCGCGTTTGTCTCATTCCACGCCTGACACTCAGTTCCGGGT
AGGCAGTTCGCTCCAAGCTGGACTGTATGCACGAACCCCCCGTTCAGTCCGACCGCTGCGCCTTATCCGG
TAACTATCGTCTTGAGTCCAACCCGGAAAGACATGCAAAAGCACCACTGGCAGCAGCCACTGGTAATTGA
TTTAGAGGAGTTAGTCTTGAAGTCATGCGCCGGTTAAGGCTAAACTGAAAGGACAAGTTTTGGTGACTGC
GCTCCTCCAAGCCAGTTACCTCGGTTCAAAGAGTTGGTAGCTCAGAGAACCTTCGAAAAACCGCCCTGCA
AGGCGGTTTTTTCGTTTTCAGAGCAAGAGATTACGCGCAGACCAAAACGATCTCAAGAAGATCATCTTAT
TAAGTCTGACGCTCTATTCAACAAAGCCGCCGTCCATGGGTAGGGGGCTTCAAATCGTCCTCGTGATACC
AATTCGGAGCCTGCTTTTTTGTACAAACTTGTTGATAATGGCAATTCAAGGATCTTCACCTAGATCCTTT
TAAATTAAAAATGAAGTTTTAAATCAATCTAAAGTATATATGAGTAAACTTGGTCTGACAGTTACCAATG
CTTAATCAGTGAGGCACCTATCTCAGCGATCTGTCTATTTCGTTCATCCATAGTTGCCTGACTCCCCGTC
GTGTAGATAACTACGATACGGGAGGGCTTACCATCTGGCCCCAGTGCTGCAATGATACCGCGAGAGCCAC
GCTCACCGGCTCCAGATTTATCAGCAATAAACCAGCCAGCCGGAAGGGCCGAGCGCAGAAGTGGTCCTGC
AACTTTATCCGCCTCCATCCAGTCTATTAATTGTTGCCGGGAAGCTAGAGTAAGTAGTTCGCCAGTTAAT
AGTTTGCGCAACGTTGTTGCCATTGCTACAGGCATCGTGGTGTCACGCTCGTCGTTTGGTATGGCTTCAT
TCAGCTCCGGTTCCCAACGATCAAGGCGAGTTACATGATCCCCCATGTTGTGCAAAAAAGCGGTTAGCTC
CTTCGGTCCTCCGATCGTTGTCAGAAGTAAGTTGGCCGCAGTGTTATCACTCATGGTTATGGCAGCACTG
CATAATTCTCTTACTGTCATGCCATCCGTAAGATGCTTTTCTGTGACTGGTGAGTACTCAACCAAGTCAT
TCTGAGAATAGTGTATGCGGCGACCGAGTTGCTCTTGCCCGGCGTCAATACGGGATAATACCGCGCCACA
TAGCAGAACTTTAAAAGTGCTCATCATTGGAAAACGTTCTTCGGGGCGAAAACTCTCAAGGATCTTACCG
CTGTTGAGATCCAGTTCGATGTAACCCACTCGTGCACCCAACTGATCTTCAGCATCTTTTACTTTCACCA
GCGTTTCTGGGTGAGCAAAAACAGGAAGGCAAAATGCCGCAAAAAAGGGAATAAGGGCGACACGGAAATG
TTGAATACTCATACTCTTCCTTTTTCAATATTATTGAAGCATTTATCAGGGTTATTGTCTCATGAGCGGA
TACATATTTGAATGTATTTAGAAAAATAAACAAATAGGGGTTCCGCGCACATTTCCCCGAAAAGTGCCAG
ATACCTGAAACAAAACCCATCGTACGGCCAAGGAAGTCTCCAATAACTGTGATCCACCACAAGCGCCAGG
GTTTTCCCAGTCACGACGTTGTAAAACGACGGCCAGTCATGCATAATCCGCACGCATCTGGAATAAGGAA
GTGCCATTCCGCCTGACCTTTTAACGCGAATTTTAACAAAATATTAACGCTTACAATTTTAACGGATCC
